Addgene plasmid #10725: 432 pSG5L HA RB 567L
Depositing lab: William Sellers. Depositing organization: Dana-Farber Cancer Institute. Publication: Stable binding to E2F is not required for the retinoblastoma protein to activate transcription, promote differentiation, and suppress tumor cell growth. Sellers WR, Novitch BG, Miyake S, Heith A, Otterson GA, Kaye FJ, Lassar AB, Kaelin WG. Genes Dev. 1998 Jan 1. 12(1):95-106. 10.1101/gad.12.1.95 PubMed 9420334.
Backbone
  Vector backbone: pSG5L
  Backbone size w/o insert (bp): 4000
  Vector type: Mammalian Expression
Growth in bacteria
  Bacterial resistance: Ampicillin, 100 μg/mL
  Growth temperature: 37°C
  Growth strain: DH5alpha
  Copy number: High Copy
Gene/Insert
  Gene/Insert name: RB 567L (alt names: retinoblastoma; RB)
  Species: H. sapiens (human)
  Insert size (bp): 2800
  Mutation: 567L
  Entrez Gene: RB1 (a.k.a. OSRC, PPP1R130, RB, p105-Rb, p110-RB1, pRb, pp110)
  Tag / fusion protein: HA (N terminal on backbone)
  Cloning method: Restriction Enzyme; 5′ cloning site BamHI (not destroyed); 3′ cloning site EcoRI (not destroyed)
  Sequencing primers: 5′ T7
Terms and licenses: Academic/Nonprofit Terms; Industry Terms: Not Available to Industry
Depositor comments: 567L created by site-directed mutagenesis using this primer: GCATGGCTCTCAGATcttCCTTTATTTGATCTT
How to cite: 432 pSG5L HA RB 567L was a gift from William Sellers (Addgene plasmid # 10725 ; http://n2t.net/addgene:10725 ; RRID:Addgene_10725)
