[The description below was written by a language model from this plasmid's Addgene catalogue record.]
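Description:
432 pSG5L HA RB 567L is a mammalian expression plasmid that encodes a point-mutant form of the human retinoblastoma protein (RB1, pRb) with an N-terminal HA epitope tag. It is built on the pSG5L backbone of about 4 kb. The roughly 2.8 kb RB coding insert was placed between BamHI and EcoRI sites, both of which are retained, so the insert can be excised or moved. The HA tag is supplied by the backbone, upstream of the cloning site, allowing the expressed protein to be detected or immunoprecipitated with anti-HA antibodies and distinguished from endogenous pRb. The plasmid is maintained in E. coli at high copy under ampicillin selection. The record does not name the promoter or other regulatory elements and no feature table is provided. The listing of T7 as the 5′ sequencing primer indicates that a T7 site lies upstream of the insert. No mammalian selection marker is recorded, which is consistent with use in transient transfection.

The insert carries the 567L mutation, a substitution to leucine at residue 567 of pRb that was introduced by site-directed mutagenesis. The associated study examined whether stable binding to E2F is needed for pRb to activate transcription, promote differentiation and suppress tumor cell growth. This construct therefore appears to belong to a set of RB mutants used to separate these functions. The record does not itself describe the phenotype of the 567L variant. Typical use would be expressing the tagged mutant in mammalian cells, alongside wild-type RB, for binding, transcriptional reporter, differentiation or growth-suppression assays.
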