>Addgene plasmid #10725 | 432 pSG5L HA RB 567L | addgene partial sequence | sequence record 17677 | T7 5'-TAATACGACTCACTATAGGG-3'
GGCCCTACCCCCTACGACGTGCCCGACTACGCCTCCCTCGGATCCGCCACCATGCCGCCCAAAACCCCCC
GAAAAACGGCCGCCACCGCCGCCGCTGCCGCCGCGGAACCCCCGGCACCGCCGCCGCCGCCCCCTCCTGA
GGAGGACCCAGAGCAGGACAGCGGCCCGGAGGACCTGCCTCTCGTCAGGCTTGAGTTTGAAGAAACAGAA
GAACCTGATTTTACTGCATTATGTCAGAAATTAAAGATACCAGATCATGTCAGAGAGAGAGCTTGGTTAA
CTTGGGAGAAAGTTTCATCTGTGGATGGAGTATTGGGAGGTTATATTCAAAAGAAAAAGGAACTGTGGGG
AATCTGTATCTTTATTGCAGCAGTTGACCTAGATGAGATGTCGTTCACTTTTACTGAGCTACAGAAAAAC
ATAGAAATCAGTGTCCATAAATTCTTTAACTTACTAAAAGAAATTGATACCAGTACCAAAGTTGATAATG
CTATGTCAAGACTGTTGAANAAGTATGATGTATTGTTTGCACTCTTCAACAAATTGGAAAGGACATGTGA
ACTTATATATTTGACACAACCCAGCAGTTCGATATCTACTGAAATAAATTCTGCATTGGT
